Addgene plasmid #156675: pD649-HAsp-KIR2DS1-Fc(DAPA)-AviTag-6xHis
Purpose: Mammalian expression of cell-surface protein extracellular domain fused to Fc(DAPA)-Avi-6xHis. Protein is secreted from cells.
Depositing lab: Chris Garcia. Depositing organization: Stanford University. Publication: A Human IgSF Cell-Surface Interactome Reveals a Complex Network of Protein-Protein Interactions. Wojtowicz WM, Vielmetter J, Fernandes RA, Siepe DH, Eastman CL, Chisholm GB, Cox S, Klock H, Anderson PW, Rue SM, Miller JJ, Glaser SM, Bragstad ML, Vance J, Lam AW, Lesley SA, Zinn K, Garcia KC. Cell. 2020 Aug 20;182(4):1027-1043.e17. doi: 10.1016/j.cell.2020.07.025. PubMed 32822567.
Backbone
  Vector backbone: pD649
  Backbone size w/o insert (bp): 6106
  Vector type: Mammalian Expression
Growth in bacteria
  Bacterial resistance: Ampicillin, 100 μg/mL
  Growth temperature: 37°C
  Growth strain: DH5alpha
  Copy number: High Copy
Gene/Insert
  Gene/Insert name: KIR2DS1 (alt name: KI2S1)
  Species: H. sapiens (human)
  Insert size (bp): 672
  Mutation: Fc region of human IgG contains D265A and P329A mutations (DAPA)
  Entrez Gene: KIR2DS1 (a.k.a. CD158H, CD158a, p50.1)
  Promoter: CMV/SP6
  Tag / fusion protein: Fc(DAPA)-AviTag-6xHis (C terminal on backbone)
  Cloning method: Restriction Enzyme; 5′ cloning site GCGGCCGC (not destroyed); 3′ cloning site GGCGCGCC (not destroyed)
  Sequencing primers: 5′ ATTTAGGTGACACTATAG; 3′ CACGTACCAGTTGAACTTCACC
Resource information
  A portion of this plasmid was derived from a plasmid made by: synthesis by ThermoFisher
Terms and licenses: Academic/Nonprofit Terms; Industry Terms: Not Available to Industry
Depositor comments: Some plasmids in this collection may have an IS4-like element ISVsa5 family transposase upstream of the CMV promoter.
How to cite: pD649-HAsp-KIR2DS1-Fc(DAPA)-AviTag-6xHis was a gift from Chris Garcia (Addgene plasmid # 156675 ; http://n2t.net/addgene:156675 ; RRID:Addgene_156675)
