[The description below was written by a language model from this plasmid's Addgene catalogue record and pLannotate feature annotations shown in this document.]
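Description:
pD649-HAsp-KIR2DS1-Fc(DAPA)-AviTag-6xHis is a mammalian expression plasmid of about 6.8 kb, built on the pD649 backbone, for producing a secreted, soluble form of the human natural killer cell receptor KIR2DS1 (CD158H). It is maintained in E. coli through a high-copy ColE1/pUC-type origin and selected with ampicillin via a full-length β-lactamase gene. The annotation also finds an SV40 promoter/EM7 promoter cassette driving a puromycin N-acetyltransferase coding sequence with an SV40 poly(A) signal, which could allow selection of mammalian cells, although the record does not describe such use. Short matches to KanR, lacZα, ble, f1 ori and the rrnB terminator appear to be backbone remnants rather than functional elements.

The expression unit uses the CMV immediate-early enhancer and promoter, followed by a CMV intron A fragment and an SP6 promoter that also serves as a sequencing primer site. The open reading frame begins with a signal peptide, named HAsp in the construct title but annotated by similarity as an IgH signal sequence fragment. This directs the KIR2DS1 extracellular domain into the secretory pathway. The ectodomain sits between preserved NotI and AscI sites and is fused in frame to a human IgG1 Fc carrying the D265A and P329A (DAPA) substitutions, which are generally used to reduce Fc effector binding. A C-terminal AviTag for site-specific biotinylation and a 6xHis tag for metal-affinity purification are recorded in the catalogue but not picked up in the feature table. A bGH poly(A) signal terminates the transcript. The plasmid belongs to a collection of cell-surface protein ectodomain constructs made for mapping human IgSF protein–protein interactions. The depositor notes that some members may carry an IS4-like transposase insertion upstream of the CMV promoter; none is annotated here.
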