Features (pLannotate 1.2.2; 21 found; start..end, strand, type, name):
    119..143     -  CDS            KanR (fragment): aminoglycoside phosphotransferase; aph(3')-Ia; confers resistance to kanamycin
    254..842     +  rep_origin     ori: high-copy-number ColE1/pMB1/pBR322/pUC origin of replication
   1067..1084    +  terminator     rrnB T2 terminator (fragment): transcription terminator T2 from the E. coli rrnB gene
   1109..1128    -  CDS            lacZα (fragment): LacZα fragment of β-galactosidase; lacZ fragment
   1584..1600    +  protein_bind   lac operator: The lac repressor binds to the lac operator to inhibit transcription in E. coli. This inhibition can be relieved by adding lactose or isopropyl-β-D-thiogalactopyranoside (IPTG). lac repressor encoded by lacI
   1843..2146    +  enhancer       CMV enhancer: human cytomegalovirus immediate early enhancer
   2147..2350    +  promoter       CMV promoter: human cytomegalovirus (CMV) immediate early promoter
   2486..2529    +  intron         CMV intron (fragment): modified intron A from human cytomegalovirus
   2581..2599    +  promoter       SP6 promoter: promoter for bacteriophage SP6 RNA polymerase
   2603..2640    +  CDS            IgH signal sequence (fragment): signal sequence from the mouse immunoglobulin heavy chain variable region
   2698..3420    +  CDS            KIR2DS1 (fragment): KI2S1_HUMAN - Also known as CD158H. Experimental evidence at protein level: Swiss-Prot protein existence level 1. Receptor on natural killer (NK) cells for some HLA-C alleles such as w6. Does not inhibit the activity of NK cells. From Homo sapiens (Human).
   3436..4113    +  CDS            IGHG1 (fragment): IGHG1_HUMAN - Experimental evidence at protein level: Swiss-Prot protein existence level 1. Constant region of immunoglobulin heavy chains. Immunoglobulins, also known as antibodies, are membrane-bound or secreted glycoproteins produced by B lymphocytes. In the recognition phase of humoral immunity, the membrane-bound immunoglobulins serve as receptors which, upon binding of a specific antigen, trigger the clonal expansion and differentiation of B lymphocytes into immunoglobulins- secreting plasma cells. Secreted immunoglobulins mediate the effector phase of humoral immunity, which results in
   4328..4439    +  polyA_signal   bGH poly(A) signal: bovine growth hormone polyadenylation signal
   4440..4548    +  rep_origin     f1 ori (fragment): f1 bacteriophage origin of replication; arrow indicates direction of (+) strand synthesis
   4562..4891    +  promoter       SV40 promoter: SV40 enhancer and early promoter
   4939..4986    +  promoter       EM7 promoter: synthetic bacterial promoter&nbsp
   5005..5604    +  CDS            PuroR (fragment): puromycin N-acetyltransferase; pac from Streptomyces; confers resistance to puromycin
   5614..5739    +  CDS            ble (fragment): BLE_KLEPN - Experimental evidence at protein level: Swiss-Prot protein existence level 1. Binding protein with a strong affinity to the bleomycin family of antibiotics. Binds to CL990; an antimitotic-antibiotic compound. From Klebsiella pneumoniae.
   5734..5855    +  polyA_signal   SV40 poly(A) signal: SV40 polyadenylation signal
   5908..6768    -  CDS            AmpR: β-lactamase; bla; confers resistance to ampicillin, carbenicillin, and related antibiotics
   6771..89      -  promoter       AmpR promoter (fragment) (across the origin): bla
>Addgene plasmid #156675 | pD649-HAsp-KIR2DS1-Fc(DAPA)-AviTag-6xHis | addgene full sequence | sequence record 383691 | Addgene NGS Result
TTTCAATATTATTGAAGCATTTATCAGGGTTATTGTCTCATGAGCGGATACATATTTGAATGTATTTAGA
AAAATAAACAAATAGGGGTCAGTGTTACAACCAATTAACCAATTCTGAACATTATCGCGAGCCCATTTAT
ACCTGAATATGGCTCATAACACCCCTTGCTCATGACCAAAATCCCTTAACGTGAGTTACGCGCGCGTCGT
TCCACTGAGCGTCAGACCCCGTAGAAAAGATCAAAGGATCTTCTTGAGATCCTTTTTTTCTGCGCGTAAT
CTGCTGCTTGCAAACAAAAAAACCACCGCTACCAGCGGTGGTTTGTTTGCCGGATCAAGAGCTACCAACT
CTTTTTCCGAAGGTAACTGGCTTCAGCAGAGCGCAGATACCAAATACTGTTCTTCTAGTGTAGCCGTAGT
TAGCCCACCACTTCAAGAACTCTGTAGCACCGCCTACATACCTCGCTCTGCTAATCCTGTTACCAGTGGC
TGCTGCCAGTGGCGATAAGTCGTGTCTTACCGGGTTGGACTCAAGACGATAGTTACCGGATAAGGCGCAG
CGGTCGGGCTGAACGGGGGGTTCGTGCACACAGCCCAGCTTGGAGCGAACGACCTACACCGAACTGAGAT
ACCTACAGCGTGAGCTATGAGAAAGCGCCACGCTTCCCGAAGGGAGAAAGGCGGACAGGTATCCGGTAAG
CGGCAGGGTCGGAACAGGAGAGCGCACGAGGGAGCTTCCAGGGGGAAACGCCTGGTATCTTTATAGTCCT
GTCGGGTTTCGCCACCTCTGACTTGAGCGTCGATTTTTGTGATGCTCGTCAGGGGGGCGGAGCCTATGGA
AAAACGCCAGCAACGCGGCCTTTTTACGGTTCCTGGCCTTTTGCTGGCCTTTTGCTCACATGTTCTTTCC
TGCGTTATCCCCTGATTCTGTGGATAACCGTATTACCGCCTTTGAGTGAGCTGATACCGCTCGCCGCAGC
CGAACGACCGAGCGCAGCGAGTCAGTGAGCGAGGAAGCGGAAGGCGAGAGTAGGGAACTGCCAGGCATCA
AACTAAGCAGAAGGCCCCTGACGGATGGCCTTTTTGCGTTTCTACAAACTCTTTCTGTGTTGTAAAACGA
CGGCCAGTCTTAAGCTCGGGCCCCCTGGGCGGTTCTGATAACGAGTAATCGTTAATCCGCAAATAACGTA
AAAACCCGCTTCGGCGGGTTTTTTTATGGGGGGAGTTTAGGGAAAGAGCATTTGTCAGAATATTTAAGGG
CGCCTGTCACTTTGCTTGATATATGAGAATTATTTAACCTTATAAATGAGAAAAAAGCAACGCACTTTAA
ATAAGATACGTTGCTTTTTCGATTGATGAACACCTATAATTAAACTATTCATCTATTATTTATGATTTTT
TGTATATACAATATTTCTAGTTTGTTAAAGAGAATTAAGAAAATAAATCTCGAAAATAATAAAGGGAAAA
TCAGTTTTTGATATCAAAATTATACATGTCAACGATAATACAAAATATAATACAAACTATAAGATGTTAT
CAGTATTTATTATCATTTAGAATAAATTTTGTGTCGCCCTTAATTGTGAGCGGATAACAATTACGAGCTT
CATGCACAGTGGCGTTGACTCAATATTGGCCATTAGCCATATTATTCATTGGTTATATAGCATAAATCAA
TATTGGCTATTGGCCATTGCATACGTTGTATCTATATCATAATATGTACATTTATATTGGCTCATGTCCA
ATATGACCGCCATGTTGGCATTGATTATTGACTAGTTATTAATAGTAATCAATTACGGGGTCATTAGTTC
ATAGCCCATATATGGAGTTCCGCGTTACATAACTTACGGTAAATGGCCCGCCTGGCTGACCGCCCAACGA
CCCCCGCCCATTGACGTCAATAATGACGTATGTTCCCATAGTAACGCCAATAGGGACTTTCCATTGACGT
CAATGGGTGGAGTATTTACGGTAAACTGCCCACTTGGCAGTACATCAAGTGTATCATATGCCAAGTACGC
CCCCTATTGACGTCAATGACGGTAAATGGCCCGCCTGGCATTATGCCCAGTACATGACCTTATGGGACTT
TCCTACTTGGCAGTACATCTACGTATTAGTCATCGCTATTACCATGGTGATGCGGTTTTGGCAGTACATC
AATGGGCGTGGATAGCGGTTTGACTCACGGGGATTTCCAAGTCTCCACCCCATTGACGTCAATGGGAGTT
TGTTTTGGCACCAAAATCAACGGGACTTTCCAAAATGTCGTAACAACTCCGCCCCATTGACGCAAATGGG
CGGTAGGCGTGTACGGTGGGAGGTCTATATAAGCAGAGCTCGTTTAGTGAACCGTCAGATCGCCTGGAGA
CGCCATCCACGCTGTTTTGACCTCCATAGAAGACACCGGGACCGATCCAGCCTCCGCGGCCGGGAACGGT
GCATTGGAACGCGGATTCCCCGTGCCAAGAGTGACGTAAGTACCGCCTATAGAGTCTATAGGCCCACCCC
CTTGGCTTCGTTAGAACGCGGCTACAATTAATACATAACCTTATGTATCATACACATACGATTTAGGTGA
CACTATAGAATAACATCCACTTTGCCTTTCTCTCCACAGGTGTCCACTCCCAGGTCCAACTGCACCTCGG
TTCTATCGAAAACGCGCCTGCTAGCGCCACCATGAAGACCATCATTGCCCTGAGCTACATCTTCTGCCTG
GTGTTCGCTGCGGCCGCCCATGAAGGCGTGCACAGAAAACCTTCTCTGCTGGCCCATCCTGGCCGGCTGG
TTAAGTCTGAAGAGACAGTGATCCTGCAGTGTTGGAGCGACGTGATGTTCGAGCACTTCCTGCTGCACCG
CGAGGGCATGTTCAACGACACACTGAGACTGATCGGCGAGCACCACGATGGCGTGTCCAAGGCCAATTTC
AGCATCAGCCGGATGAGACAGGATCTGGCCGGCACCTACAGATGCTACGGCTCTGTGACACACAGCCCCT
ATCAGCTGTCTGCCCCTAGCGATCCCCTGGACATCGTGATCATCGGCCTGTACGAGAAGCCTTCTCTGAG
TGCCCAGCCTGGACCTACAGTGCTGGCTGGCGAAAATGTGACCCTGAGCTGTAGCAGCCGGTCCAGCTAC
GATATGTACCACCTGAGCAGAGAGGGCGAAGCCCACGAACGTAGACTGCCTGCCGGCACCAAAGTGAATG
GCACCTTCCAGGCCAACTTTCCACTGGGACCTGCCACACACGGCGGCACATATAGATGCTTTGGCAGCTT
CCGGGACAGCCCTTACGAGTGGTCTAAGAGCAGCGATCCTCTGCTGGTGTCCGTGACCGGCAATCCTAGC
AATAGCTGGCCTTCTCCAACCGAGCCTAGCAGCGAGACAGGCAACCCCAGACATCTGCATGGCGCGCCGG
GCGGCGACAAGACCCACACCTGCCCCCCCTGCCCAGCTCCAGAACTGCTGGGAGGGCCTTCCGTGTTCCT
GTTCCCCCCCAAGCCCAAGGACACCCTGATGATCAGCAGGACCCCCGAGGTGACCTGCGTGGTGGTGGCC
GTGTCCCACGAGGACCCAGAGGTGAAGTTCAACTGGTACGTGGACGGCGTGGAGGTGCACAACGCCAAGA
CCAAGCCCAGAGAGGAGCAGTACAACAGCACCTACAGGGTGGTGTCCGTGCTGACCGTGCTGCACCAGGA
CTGGCTGAACGGCAAAGAATACAAGTGCAAAGTCTCCAACAAGGCCCTGGCTGCCCCAATCGAAAAGACA
ATCAGCAAGGCCAAGGGCCAGCCACGGGAGCCCCAGGTGTACACCCTGCCCCCCAGCCGGGAGGAGATGA
CCAAGAACCAGGTGTCCCTGACCTGTCTGGTGAAGGGCTTCTACCCCAGCGATATCGCCGTGGAGTGGGA
GAGCAACGGCCAGCCCGAGAACAACTACAAGACCACCCCCCCAGTGCTGGACAGCGACGGCAGCTTCTTC
CTGTACAGCAAGCTGACCGTGGACAAGTCCAGGTGGCAGCAGGGCAACGTGTTCAGCTGCAGCGTGATGC
ACGAGGCCCTGCACAACCACTACACCCAGAAGTCCCTGAGCCTGAGCCCCGGCGGCAGCGGTCTTAATGA
TATTTTCGAGGCTCAGAAGATTGAGTGGCATGAACACCACCACCATCACCACTAAGGCCGGCCTGTAGTC
ACTGGCACAACGCGTTACCCGGTAAGCCAATCGGGTATACACGGTCGTCATACTGCAGACAGGGTTCTTC
TACTTTGCAAGATAGTCTTGAGTAGTAAAATAAATAGATAGAGAAAATCAGCCTCGACTGTGCCTTCTAG
TTGCCAGCCATCTGTTGTTTGCCCCTCCCCCGTGCCTTCCTTGACCCTGGAAGGTGCCACTCCCACTGTC
CTTTCCTAATAAAATGAGGAAATTGCATCACAACACTCAACCCTATCTCGGTCTATTCTTTTGATTTATA
AGGGATTTTGCCGATTTCGGCCTATTGGTTAAAAAATGAGCTGATTTAACAAAAATTTAACGCGAATTAA
TTCTGTGGAATGTGTGTCAGTTAGGGTGTGGAAAGTCCCCAGGCTCCCCAGCAGGCAGAAGTATGCAAAG
CATGCATCTCAATTAGTCAGCAACCAGGTGTGGAAAGTCCCCAGGCTCCCCAGCAGGCAGAAGTATGCAA
AGCATGCATCTCAATTAGTCAGCAACCATAGTCCCGCCCCTAACTCCGCCCATCCCGCCCCTAACTCCGC
CCAGTTCCGCCCATTCTCCGCCCCATGGCTGACTAATTTTTTTTATTTATGCAGAGGCCGAGGCCGCCTC
TGCCTCTGAGCTATTCCAGAAGTAGTGAGGAGGCTTTTTTGGAGGCCTAGGCTTTTGCAAAAAGCTCCCG
GGAGCTTGTATATCCATTTTCGGATCTGATCAGCACGTGTTGACAATTAATCATCGGCATAGTATATCGG
CATAGTATAATACGACAAGGTGAGGAACTAAACCATGACCGAGTACAAGCCCACGGTGCGCCTCGCCACC
CGCGACGACGTCCCCAGGGCCGTACGCACCCTCGCCGCCGCGTTCGCCGACTACCCCGCCACGCGCCACA
CCGTCGATCCGGACCGCCACATCGAGCGGGTCACCGAGCTGCAAGAACTCTTCCTCACGCGCGTCGGGCT
CGACATCGGCAAGGTGTGGGTCGCGGACGACGGCGCCGCGGTGGCGGTCTGGACCACGCCGGAGAGCGTC
GAAGCGGGGGCGGTGTTCGCCGAGATCGGCCCGCGCATGGCCGAGTTGAGCGGTTCCCGGCTGGCCGCGC
AGCAACAGATGGAAGGCCTCCTGGCGCCGCACCGGCCCAAGGAGCCCGCGTGGTTCCTGGCCACCGTCGG
CGTCTCGCCCGACCACCAGGGCAAGGGTCTGGGCAGCGCCGTCGTGCTCCCCGGAGTGGAGGCGGCCGAG
CGCGCCGGGGTGCCCGCCTTCCTGGAGACATCCGCGCCCCGCAACCTCCCCTTCTACGAGCGGCTCGGCT
TCACCGTCACCGCCGACGTCGAGGTGCCCGAAGGACCGCGCACCTGGTGCATGACCCGCAAGCCCGGTGC
CTGACACGTGCTACGAGATTTCGATTCCACCGCCGCCTTCTATGAAAGGTTGGGCTTCGGAATCGTTTTC
CGGGACGCCGGCTGGATGATCCTCCAGCGCGGGGATCTCATGCTGGAGTTCTTCGCCCACCCCAACTTGT
TTATTGCAGCTTATAATGGTTACAAATAAAGCAATAGCATCACAAATTTCACAAATAAAGCATTTTTTTC
ACTGCATTCTAGTTGTGGTTTGTCCAAACTCATCAATGTATCTTATCATGTCTGTATACCGTCGACCTCT
AGCTAGAGCTTGGCGTAATCATGGTCATTACCAATGCTTAATCAGTGAGGCACCTATCTCAGCGATCTGT
CTATTTCGTTCATCCATAGTTGCCTGACTCCCCGTCGTGTAGATAACTACGATACGGGAGGGCTTACCAT
CTGGCCCCAGCGCTGCGATGATACCGCGAGAACCACGCTCACCGGCTCCGGATTTATCAGCAATAAACCA
GCCAGCCGGAAGGGCCGAGCGCAGAAGTGGTCCTGCAACTTTATCCGCCTCCATCCAGTCTATTAATTGT
TGCCGGGAAGCTAGAGTAAGTAGTTCGCCAGTTAATAGTTTGCGCAACGTTGTTGCCATCGCTACAGGCA
TCGTGGTGTCACGCTCGTCGTTTGGTATGGCTTCATTCAGCTCCGGTTCCCAACGATCAAGGCGAGTTAC
ATGATCCCCCATGTTGTGCAAAAAAGCGGTTAGCTCCTTCGGTCCTCCGATCGTTGTCAGAAGTAAGTTG
GCCGCAGTGTTATCACTCATGGTTATGGCAGCACTGCATAATTCTCTTACTGTCATGCCATCCGTAAGAT
GCTTTTCTGTGACTGGTGAGTACTCAACCAAGTCATTCTGAGAATAGTGTATGCGGCGACCGAGTTGCTC
TTGCCCGGCGTCAATACGGGATAATACCGCGCCACATAGCAGAACTTTAAAAGTGCTCATCATTGGAAAA
CGTTCTTCGGGGCGAAAACTCTCAAGGATCTTACCGCTGTTGAGATCCAGTTCGATGTAACCCACTCGTG
CACCCAACTGATCTTCAGCATCTTTTACTTTCACCAGCGTTTCTGGGTGAGCAAAAACAGGAAGGCAAAA
TGCCGCAAAAAAGGGAATAAGGGCGACACGGAAATGTTGAATACTCATATTCTTCCTT
