>Addgene plasmid #156675 | pD649-HAsp-KIR2DS1-Fc(DAPA)-AviTag-6xHis | depositor partial sequence | sequence record 302460 | insert (extracellular domain)
CATGAAGGCGTGCACAGAAAACCTTCTCTGCTGGCCCATCCTGGCCGGCTGGTTAAGTCTGAAGAGACAG
TGATCCTGCAGTGTTGGAGCGACGTGATGTTCGAGCACTTCCTGCTGCACCGCGAGGGCATGTTCAACGA
CACACTGAGACTGATCGGCGAGCACCACGATGGCGTGTCCAAGGCCAATTTCAGCATCAGCCGGATGAGA
CAGGATCTGGCCGGCACCTACAGATGCTACGGCTCTGTGACACACAGCCCCTATCAGCTGTCTGCCCCTA
GCGATCCCCTGGACATCGTGATCATCGGCCTGTACGAGAAGCCTTCTCTGAGTGCCCAGCCTGGACCTAC
AGTGCTGGCTGGCGAAAATGTGACCCTGAGCTGTAGCAGCCGGTCCAGCTACGATATGTACCACCTGAGC
AGAGAGGGCGAAGCCCACGAACGTAGACTGCCTGCCGGCACCAAAGTGAATGGCACCTTCCAGGCCAACT
TTCCACTGGGACCTGCCACACACGGCGGCACATATAGATGCTTTGGCAGCTTCCGGGACAGCCCTTACGA
GTGGTCTAAGAGCAGCGATCCTCTGCTGGTGTCCGTGACCGGCAATCCTAGCAATAGCTGGCCTTCTCCA
ACCGAGCCTAGCAGCGAGACAGGCAACCCCAGACATCTGCAT
